>Addgene plasmid #185486 | pCMV-T7-NLS(SV40)-anCas(PCA)-BPNLS(SV40)-P2A-EGFP (LTH1441) | addgene full sequence | sequence record 362672 | Addgene NGS Result
GAAGCATTTATCAGGGTTATTGTCTCATGAGCGGATACATATTTGAATGTATTTAGAAAAATAAACAAAT
AGGGGTTCCGCGCACATTTCCCCGAAAAGTGCCACCTGACGTCGACGGATCGGGAGATCTCCCGATCCCC
TATGGTGCACTCTCAGTACAATCTGCTCTGATGCCGCATAGTTAAGCCAGTATCTGCTCCCTGCTTGTGT
GTTGGAGGTCGCTGAGTAGTGCGCGAGCAAAATTTAAGCTACAACAAGGCAAGGCTTGACCGACAATTGC
ATGAAGAATCTGCTTAGGGTTAGGCGTTTTGCGCTGCTTCGCGATGTACGGGCCAGATATACGCGTTGAC
ATTGATTATTGACTAGTTATTAATAGTAATCAATTACGGGGTCATTAGTTCATAGCCCATATATGGAGTT
CCGCGTTACATAACTTACGGTAAATGGCCCGCCTGGCTGACCGCCCAACGACCCCCGCCCATTGACGTCA
ATAATGACGTATGTTCCCATAGTAACGCCAATAGGGACTTTCCATTGACGTCAATGGGTGGAGTATTTAC
GGTAAACTGCCCACTTGGCAGTACATCAAGTGTATCATATGCCAAGTACGCCCCCTATTGACGTCAATGA
CGGTAAATGGCCCGCCTGGCATTATGCCCAGTACATGACCTTATGGGACTTTCCTACTTGGCAGTACATC
TACGTATTAGTCATCGCTATTACCATGGTGATGCGGTTTTGGCAGTACATCAATGGGCGTGGATAGCGGT
TTGACTCACGGGGATTTCCAAGTCTCCACCCCATTGACGTCAATGGGAGTTTGTTTTGGCACCAAAATCA
ACGGGACTTTCCAAAATGTCGTAACAACTCCGCCCCATTGACGCAAATGGGCGGTAGGCGTGTACGGTGG
GAGGTCTATATAAGCAGAGCTCTCTGGCTAACTAGAGAACCCACTGCTTACTGGCTTATCGAAATTAATA
CGACTCACTATAGGGAGACCCAAGCTGGCTAGCGTTTAAACTTAAGCTTGGTACCGCCACCATGCCCAAG
AAAAAGCGGAAGGTGCCCAAGATGAAGAAACCATACAGCATCGGCCTGGACATCGGCACCAACAGCGTGG
GCTGGGCCGTGATCACAGATGATTACAAGGTGCCCGCTAAGAAGATGAAGGTGCTGGGCAACACCGACAG
ACAAAGTATTAAGAAAAACCTGATCGGAGCCCTGCTGTTTGACAGCGGAGAGACAGCTGAGGCCACCAGA
CTGAAACGGACAGCTCGTAGAAGGTATACCAGAAGAAAGAACAGAATCTGTTACCTGCAGGAGATCTTTA
GCGAAGAGATGGCCAAGGTGGACGACAGCTTCTTTCACCGCCTGGAAGAATCTTTCCTGGTGCCCGAGGA
TAAGAAGTACGATAGACACCCTATCTTCGGCAATCTGGCGGATGAAGTGGCCTACCACGAAAACTACCCC
ACCATCTACCACCTGAGAAAGAAGCTGGCCGACTCTACAGAGAAAGCCGACCTGAGACTGATCTACCTGG
CCCTTGCCCATATCATCAAGTTCCGGGGCCACTTCCTGATCGAGGGCGACCTTAACGCCGAAAACACCGA
CGTGCAGAAACTGTTCCACCAGCTGGTGGATACCTACAACCAGCTGTTCGAGGAGGACCAGCTGGATACT
GAGACCATCGACGCAAAGGCCATCCTGACCGCTAAGATTAGCAAGAGCAGACGCCTGGAAAACCTGATCA
GCCAAATCCCTGGACAGAAAAAAAACGGCCTGTTTGGCAACCTGATCGCCCTGAGCCTGGGCCTGACCCC
TAATTTCAAGTCTAACTTCGACCTGTCCGAGGATGCCAAACTGCAGCTGTCCAAGGACACCTACGAGGAG
GATCTGGACAATCTGCTTGCTCAGATCGGCGATCAGTACGCCGACCTATTTCTCGCCGCCAAGAACCTGA
GCGATGCCATTCTGCTCTCCGACATCTTGACAGTCAATGACGAGAGCACAAAAGCCCCTCTGTCTGCTTC
CATGATCAAGCGGTACGAAGAACACCAGCAGGACCTGGCCCTGCTGAAACAGCTGGTGAAGGAACAGCTG
CCCGAGAAATACAAAGAGATCTTCTCTGACAAATCTAAGAACGGATACGCCGGATATATCGATGGCAAGA
CCTCCCAGGAGGAGTTCTACAAGTACATCAAACCTATCCTGTCCAAGCTCGATGGCGCCGAGGAATTCCT
TGCCAAGATCGATAGAGAAGATTTTCTGCGCAAGCAGAGAACCTTTGACAACGGCTCCATCCCCCACCAG
ATCCACCTCGAAGAGCTGCATGCGATCCTGAGAAGACAGGAGGAATACTACCCGTTCCTGAAGGACAATC
AAGAGAAGATCGAAAAAATATTGACCTTCCGAATCCCATACTACGTGGGACCTCTGGCCAGAGGAAATAG
CAGATTCGCCTGGCTGACCAGAAAATCTGATGAGGCCATCACACCCTGGAACTTTGAGGAGGTCGTGGAT
AAAGAAGCCTCCGCCCAGGCGTTCATCGAGCGTATGACAAACTTCGATACGTACCTGCCCAACGAAAAGG
TGCTTCCAAAACATTCTCTGCTGTACGAGACCTTCACAGTGTACAACGAGTTGACAAAAGTGAAGTACGT
GACCGAGGGCATGACCAAGCCTCAATTTCTCAGCGCGGAGCAGAAGCAAGCCATCGTGGACCTGCTGTTC
AAGAAGAACCGGAAGGTGACAGTGAAACAGCTTAAGGAAGACTATTTCAAGAAGATCGAGTGCTTCGACT
CCGTGGACATCACAGGAGTTGAAGACAGGTTCAACGCCAGCCTGGGCACATACCACGATCTGCTGAAGAT
CATCAAGGACAAGGACTTCCTGGACAACGAGGAGAATGAAGATATCCTGGAAGATATCGTACTGACACTG
ACACTGTTCGAGGATAGAGAGATGATCGAAAAGAGACTGGCCAAGTACGCGGACCTGTTCGACAAGAAGG
TGCTGAAGAAACTGAAGAGACGGCACTACACCGGATGGGGCAGACTGTCCCGGAAACTGATCAATGGAAT
CAGAGATAAGCAGAGCGGCAAGACCATCCTGGATTTTCTGAAGGCCGATGGATTCGCCAATAGAAACTTT
ATGCAGCTGATTAACGACGATTCCCTGAGCTTTAAGGAGGAAATCGAGAAGGCCCAAGTGATCGGCCAGA
CCGACTCCCTGCACGAGGTGGTGGCCGACTTAGCTGGCAGCCCCGCCATCAAGAAGGGCATCCTGCAGAC
AATCAAGATCGTGGACGAGCTGGTGAAGGTTATGGGCCGGCACAACCCCGAAAATATCGTCATCGAAATG
GCCAGAGAGAACCAGACCACCGCCCAAGGCATCAAGAATAGTAGACAGCGGATGAAGCGGCTGGAGGAGG
TGCTGAAGAAACTGGGCAGCAACATCCTGAAGGAGCACCCCGTGGACAACACCCAGCTGCAGAACGACAG
GCTGTACCTGTACTACCTGCAAAATGGCAAGGACATGTACACCGGCCAGGAGCTGGACATTGACAACCTC
AGCCAGTACGACATTGACCACATCATCCCTCAGAGTTTCATCAAGGACAACAGCATCGACAACAAGGTCC
TCACCAGCAGCGAGGAAAACAGAGGCAAGAGCGACAATGTGCCTAGCATCGAGGTGGTGCGGAAGATGAA
GAGCTACTGGCAGAAACTGCTGAACGCCGGCCTGATTTCTCAGCGAAAGTTCGATAATCTGACCAAGGCA
GAGCGGGGTGGACTGACTGAGAGCGACAAAGCTGGCTTCATCAAGCGGCAGCTGGTCGAGACAAGACAGA
TCACCAAGCACGTGGCCCAAATCCTGGACAGCAGATTCAACACTGAGCGGGACGAAAACGACAAACCTAT
CAGAAACGTGAAGATCATCACCCTGAAGTCTAAGCTGGTGTCGGACTTCAGAAAAGACTTCGGCCTGTAC
AAGGTTAGAGAGATTAACGATTACCACCACGCCCACGACGCCTACCTGAACGCCGTGGTCGGAACAGCCC
TGCTGAAGAAGTACCCTAAGCTGGAGCCTGAGTTCGTGTATGGCGACTACAAAAAATATGATCTGAGAAA
GCTGATCGCCAAGAGCGACAAGGAGAGAGGCAAGGCCACAGCAAAGATGTTCTTCTACAGCAACATCATG
AACTTCTTCAAGACAGAAGTGAAGCTGGCTAATGGCACAATCATCAAGAGACCTGTGATCGAGACCAACG
AGGAAACCGGCGAGATCGTGTGGGACAAGGAAAAGGATTTCGCCACCGTGCGGAAGGTGCTGAGCTACCC
CCAGGTGAACATCGTCAAGAAGACCGAGGTGCAGACCGGCGGCTTCAGCAAGGAAAGCATCCTCCCTAAG
GGCAACAGCGACAAGCTAATCCCAAGAAAGAACAACTGGGACCCTAAGAAGTACGGCGGATTCGACTCTC
CTACCGTGGCCTATAGCGTGCTGGTTGTGGCCAAGGTGGAAAAGGGCAAGGCCAAGAAGCTGAAGACCGT
GAAAGAACTGGTGGGCATCACCATCATGGAAAGAAGCGCCTTCGAAAAGAATCCTATTGCCTTTCTCGAA
GCTAAGGGCTACCAGGACATCCAGGAGGACCTGATAATCAAACTGCCTAAATACAGCCTGTTCGAGCTGG
AGAACGGCCGGAGACGGCTCCTGGCTAGCGCTAAAGAGCTACAGAAGGGCAACGAGATGGTGCTGCCTGC
CCACCTGGTGACCTTCCTGTACCATGCCAGCCGGATCGATAAAAGCACGGGCTCTAGCGAAAACTTAGAG
CAAAAGCAGGAGTACGTGGAACAGCACAAGCACGAGTTCGATGAGATCCTGGACTACATCATTGACTTTT
CCGAGAGATACATCCTGGCCGATAAGAACCTGGAGAAGATCAAAAGCCTGTATAACCAGAACGACGACTC
CGACATCAACGAGTTGGCCTCTTCTTTCATCAATCTGTTCACCTTCACCGCCCTGGGCGCCCCTGCTGCC
TTTAAGTTCTTCGACGCTACAATCGATAGAAAGCGGTATACCAGCACCAAGGAGGTGCTGAATGCTACAC
TGATCCACCAGAGCATCACCGGACTGTACGAGACTAGAATCGACCTTTCCCAGTTAGGCGGCGATCACTC
TGGCGGCTCAAAAAGAACCGCCGACGGCAGCGAATTCGAGCCCAAGAAGAAGAGGAAAGTCGGAGGCGGT
GGAAGCGGCGCAACAAACTTCTCTCTGCTGAAACAAGCCGGAGATGTCGAAGAGAATCCTGGACCGATGG
TGAGCAAGGGCGAGGAGCTGTTCACCGGGGTGGTGCCCATCCTGGTCGAGCTGGACGGCGACGTAAACGG
CCACAAGTTCAGCGTGTCCGGCGAGGGCGAGGGCGATGCCACCTACGGCAAGCTGACCCTGAAGTTCATC
TGCACCACCGGCAAGCTGCCCGTGCCCTGGCCCACCCTCGTGACCACCCTGACCTACGGCGTGCAGTGCT
TCAGCCGCTACCCCGACCACATGAAGCAGCACGACTTCTTCAAGTCCGCCATGCCCGAAGGCTACGTCCA
GGAGCGCACCATCTTCTTCAAGGACGACGGCAACTACAAGACCCGCGCCGAGGTGAAGTTCGAGGGCGAC
ACCCTGGTGAACCGCATCGAGCTGAAGGGCATCGACTTCAAGGAGGACGGCAACATCCTGGGGCACAAGC
TGGAGTACAACTACAACAGCCACAACGTCTATATCATGGCCGACAAGCAGAAGAACGGCATCAAGGTGAA
CTTCAAGATCCGCCACAACATCGAGGACGGCAGCGTGCAGCTCGCCGACCACTACCAGCAGAACACCCCC
ATCGGCGACGGCCCCGTGCTGCTGCCCGACAACCACTACCTGAGCACCCAGTCCGCCCTGAGCAAAGACC
CCAACGAGAAGCGCGATCACATGGTCCTGCTGGAGTTCGTGACCGCCGCCGGGATCACTCTCGGCATGGA
CGAGCTGTACAAGTGACATCATCATCACCACGCCTCTGGAACAGGCGGACCTAAAAAGAAGAGGAAGGTT
TAAGCGGCCGCTCGAGTCTAGAGGGCCCGTTTAAACCCGCTGATCAGCCTCGACTGTGCCTTCTAGTTGC
CAGCCATCTGTTGTTTGCCCCTCCCCCGTGCCTTCCTTGACCCTGGAAGGTGCCACTCCCACTGTCCTTT
CCTAATAAAATGAGGAAATTGCATCGCATTGTCTGAGTAGGTGTCATTCTATTCTGGGGGGTGGGGTGGG
GCAGGACAGCAAGGGGGAGGATTGGGAAGACAATAGCAGGCATGCTGGGGATGCGGTGGGCTCTATGGCT
TCTGAGGCGGAAAGAACCAGCTGGGGCTCTAGGGGGTATCCCC
[124 nt withheld, positions 6414-6537]
C
[91 nt withheld, positions 6539-6629]
A
[49 nt withheld, positions 6631-6679]
CCTTTGACGTTGGAGTCCACGTTCTTT
[37 nt withheld, positions 6707-6743]
ACCCTATCTCGGTCTATTCTTTTGATTTATAAGGGATTTTGCCGATTTCGGCCTATTGGTTAAAAAATGA
GCTGATTTAACAAAAATTTAACGCGAATTAATTCTGTGGAATGTGTGTCAGTTAGGGTGTGGAAAGTCCC
CAGGCTCCCCAGCAGGCAGAAGTATGCAAAGCATGCATCTCAATTAGTCAGCAACCAGGTGTGGAAAGTC
CCCAGGCTCCCCAGCAGGCAGAAGTATGCAAAGCATGCATCTCAATTAGTCAGCAACCATAGTCCCGCCC
CTAACTCCGCCCATCCCGCCCCTAACTCCGCCCAGTTCCGCCCATTCTCCGCCCCATGGCTGACTAATTT
TTTTTATTTATGCAGAGGCCGAGGCCGCCTCTGCCTCTGAGCTATTCCAGAAGTAGTGAGGAGGCTTTTT
TGGAGGCCTAGGCTTTTGCAAAAAGCTCCCGGGAGCTTGTATATCCATTTTCGGATCTGATCAAGAGACA
GGATGAGGATCGTTTCGCATGATTGAACAAGATGGATTGCACGCAGGTTCTCCGGCCGCTTGGGTGGAGA
GGCTATTCGGCTATGACTGGGCACAACAGACAATCGGCTGCTCTGATGCCGCCGTGTTCCGGCTGTCAGC
GCAGGGGCGCCCGGTTCTTTTTGTCAAGACCGACCTGTCCGGTGCCCTGAATGAACTGCAGGACGAGGCA
GCGCGGCTATCGTGGCTGGCCACGACGGGCGTTCCTTGCGCAGCTGTGCTCGACGTTGTCACTGAAGCGG
GAAGGGACTGGCTGCTATTGGGCGAAGTGCCGGGGCAGGATCTCCTGTCATCTCACCTTGCTCCTGCCGA
GAAAGTATCCATCATGGCTGATGCAATGCGGCGGCTGCATACGCTTGATCCGGCTACCTGCCCATTCGAC
CACCAAGCGAAACATCGCATCGAGCGAGCACGTACTCGGATGGAAGCCGGTCTTGTCGATCAGGATGATC
TGGACGAAGAGCATCAGGGGCTCGCGCCAGCCGAACTGTTCGCCAGGCTCAAGGCGCGCATGCCCGACGG
CGAGGATCTCGTCGTGACCCATGGCGATGCCTGCTTGCCGAATATCATGGTGGAAAATGGCCGCTTTTCT
GGATTCATCGACTGTGGCCGGCTGGGTGTGGCGGACCGCTATCAGGACATAGCGTTGGCTACCCGTGATA
TTGCTGAAGAGCTTGGCGGCGAATGGGCTGACCGCTTCCTCGTGCTTTACGGTATCGCCGCTCCCGATTC
GCAGCGCATCGCCTTCTATCGCCTTCTTGACGAGTTCTTCTGAGCGGGACTCTGGGGTTCGAAATGACCG
ACCAAGCGACGCCCAACCTGCCATCACGAGATTTCGATTCCACCGCCGCCTTCTATGAAAGGTTGGGCTT
CGGAATCGTTTTCCGGGACGCCGGCTGGATGATCCTCCAGCGCGGGGATCTCATGCTGGAGTTCTTCGCC
CACCCCAACTTGTTTATTGCAGCTTATAATGGTTACAAATAAAGCAATAGCATCACAAATTTCACAAATA
AAGCATTTTTTTCACTGCATTCTAGTTGTGGTTTGTCCAAACTCATCAATGTATCTTATCATGTCTGTAT
ACCGTCGACCTCTAGCTAGAGCTTGGCGTAATCATGGTCATAGCTGTTTCCTGTGTGAAATTGTTATCCG
CTCACAATTCCACACAACATACGAGCCGGAAGCATAAAGTGTAAAGCCTGGGGTGCCTAATGAGTGAGCT
AACTCACATTAATTGCGTTGCGCTCACTGCCCGCTTTCCAGTCGGGAAACCTGTCGTGCCAGCTGCATTA
ATGAATCGGCCAACGCGCGGGGAGAGGCGGTTTGCGTATTGGGCGCTCTTCCGCTTCCTCGCTCACTGAC
TCGCTGCGCTCGGTCGTTCGGCTGCGGCGAGCGGTATCAGCTCACTCAAAGGCGGTAATACGGTTATCCA
CAGAATCAGGGGATAACGCAGGAAAGAACATGTGAGCAAAAGGCCAGCAAAAGGCCAGGAACCGTAAAAA
GGCCGCGTTGCTGGCGTTTTTCCATAGGCTCCGCCCCCCTGACGAGCATCACAAAAATCGACGCTCAAGT
CAGAGGTGGCGAAACCCGACAGGACTATAAAGATACCAGGCGTTTCCCCCTGGAAGCTCCCTCGTGCGCT
CTCCTGTTCCGACCCTGCCGCTTACCGGATACCTGTCCGCCTTTCTCCCTTCGGGAAGCGTGGCGCTTTC
TCATAGCTCACGCTGTAGGTATCTCAGTTCGGTGTAGGTCGTTCGCTCCAAGCTGGGCTGTGTGCACGAA
CCCCCCGTTCAGCCCGACCGCTGCGCCTTATCCGGTAACTATCGTCTTGAGTCCAACCCGGTAAGACACG
ACTTATCGCCACTGGCAGCAGCCACTGGTAACAGGATTAGCAGAGCGAGGTATGTAGGCGGTGCTACAGA
GTTCTTGAAGTGGTGGCCTAACTACGGCTACACTAGAAGAACAGTATTTGGTATCTGCGCTCTGCTGAAG
CCAGTTACCTTCGGAAAAAGAGTTGGTAGCTCTTGATCCGGCAAACAAACCACCGCTGGTAGCGGTGGTT
TTTTTGTTTGCAAGCAGCAGATTACGCGCAGAAAAAAAGGATCTCAAGAAGATCCTTTGATCTTTTCTAC
GGGGTCTGACGCTCAGTGGAACGAAAACTCACGTTAAGGGATTTTGGTCATGAGATTATCAAAAAGGATC
TTCACCTAGATCCTTTTAAATTAAAAATGAAGTTTTAAATCAATCTAAAGTATATATGAGTAAACTTGGT
CTGACAGTTACCAATGCTTAATCAGTGAGGCACCTATCTCAGCGATCTGTCTATTTCGTTCATCCATAGT
TGCCTGACTCCCCGTCGTGTAGATAACTACGATACGGGAGGGCTTACCATCTGGCCCCAGTGCTGCAATG
ATACCGCGAGACCCACGCTCACCGGCTCCAGATTTATCAGCAATAAACCAGCCAGCCGGAAGGGCCGAGC
GCAGAAGTGGTCCTGCAACTTTATCCGCCTCCATCCAGTCTATTAATTGTTGCCGGGAAGCTAGAGTAAG
TAGTTCGCCAGTTAATAGTTTGCGCAACGTTGTTGCCATTGCTACAGGCATCGTGGTGTCACGCTCGTCG
TTTGGTATGGCTTCATTCAGCTCCGGTTCCCAACGATCAAGGCGAGTTACATGATCCCCCATGTTGTGCA
AAAAAGCGGTTAGCTCCTTCGGTCCTCCGATCGTTGTCAGAAGTAAGTTGGCCGCAGTGTTATCACTCAT
GGTTATGGCAGCACTGCATAATTCTCTTACTGTCATGCCATCCGTAAGATGCTTTTCTGTGACTGGTGAG
TACTCAACCAAGTCATTCTGAGAATAGTGTATGCGGCGACCGAGTTGCTCTTGCCCGGCGTCAATACGGG
ATAATACCGCGCCACATAGCAGAACTTTAAAAGTGCTCATCATTGGAAAACGTTCTTCGGGGCGAAAACT
CTCAAGGATCTTACCGCTGTTGAGATCCAGTTCGATGTAACCCACTCGTGCACCCAACTGATCTTCAGCA
TCTTTTACTTTCACCAGCGTTTCTGGGTGAGCAAAAACAGGAAGGCAAAATGCCGCAAAAAAGGGAATAA
GGGCGACACGGAAATGTTGAATACTCATACTCTTCCTTTTTCAATATTATT
Features (pLannotate 1.2.2; 21 found; start..end, strand, type, name):
    141..193     -  misc_feature   bom (fragment): basis of mobility region from pBR322
    348..727     +  enhancer       CMV enhancer: human cytomegalovirus immediate early enhancer
    728..931     +  promoter       CMV promoter: human cytomegalovirus (CMV) immediate early promoter
    927..960     +  LTR            5' LTR (truncated) (fragment): truncated 5' long terminal repeat (LTR) from HIV-1
    976..994     +  promoter       T7 promoter: promoter for bacteriophage T7 RNA polymerase
   1072..5175    +  CDS            cas9: CAS9_STRP1 - Also known as csn1 From Streptococcus pyogenes serotype M1.
   5317..6033    +  CDS            EGFP: EGFP is a basic (constitutively fluorescent) green fluorescent protein published in 1996, derived from Aequorea victoria. It is reported to be a rapidly-maturing weak dimer with moderate acid sensitivity.
   6144..6368    +  polyA_signal   bGH poly(A) signal: bovine growth hormone polyadenylation signal
   6372..6393    +  promoter       SV40 promoter (fragment): SV40 enhancer and early promoter
   6414..6842    +  rep_origin     f1 ori (sequence partly withheld): f1 bacteriophage origin of replication; arrow indicates direction of (+) strand synthesis
   6856..7185    +  promoter       SV40 promoter: SV40 enhancer and early promoter
   7252..8043    +  CDS            neo: KKA2_KLEPN - Also known as kan, nptII. Experimental evidence at protein level: Swiss-Prot protein existence level 1. Resistance to kanamycin, neomycin, paromomycin, ribostamycin, butirosin and gentamicin B. From Klebsiella pneumoniae.
   8067..8225    +  CDS            ble (fragment): BLE_KLEPN - Experimental evidence at protein level: Swiss-Prot protein existence level 1. Binding protein with a strong affinity to the bleomycin family of antibiotics. Binds to CL990; an antimitotic-antibiotic compound. From Klebsiella pneumoniae.
   8220..8341    +  polyA_signal   SV40 poly(A) signal: SV40 polyadenylation signal
   8414..8430    -  protein_bind   lac operator: The lac repressor binds to the lac operator to inhibit transcription in E. coli. This inhibition can be relieved by adding lactose or isopropyl-β-D-thiogalactopyranoside (IPTG). lac repressor encoded by lacI
   8438..8468    -  promoter       lac promoter: promoter for the E. coli lac operon
   8483..8504    -  protein_bind   CAP binding site: CAP binding activates transcription in the presence of cAMP. E. coli catabolite activator protein
   8517..8609    -  CDS            lacI (fragment): lac repressor; lacI; The lac repressor binds to the lac operator to inhibit transcription in E. coli. This inhibition can be relieved by adding lactose or isopropyl-β-D-thiogalactopyranoside (IPTG).
   8792..9380    -  rep_origin     ori: high-copy-number ColE1/pMB1/pBR322/pUC origin of replication
   9551..10411   -  CDS            AmpR: β-lactamase; bla; confers resistance to ampicillin, carbenicillin, and related antibiotics
  10412..82      -  promoter       AmpR promoter (across the origin): bla
