[The description below was written by a language model from this plasmid's Addgene catalogue record and pLannotate feature annotations shown in this document.]
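Description:
pCMV-T7-NLS(SV40)-anCas(PCA)-BPNLS(SV40)-P2A-EGFP (LTH1441) is a roughly 10.4 kb mammalian expression plasmid built on the pcDNA3.1(+) backbone. It is propagated in E. coli through a high-copy ColE1/pUC-type origin with ampicillin selection (AmpR under its bla promoter). It also carries an f1 origin and an SV40 promoter-driven neomycin phosphotransferase cassette with an SV40 poly(A) signal, which allows G418 selection of stably transfected mammalian cells. Short lac promoter/operator, lacI, ble, bom and HIV-1 LTR-like fragments in the automated annotation appear to be backbone remnants or incidental matches rather than functional parts of the design.

The payload is a synthetic, human codon usage open reading frame encoding anCas(PCA). According to the associated publication, this is a resurrected CRISPR-associated endonuclease inferred in a study of the evolution of these enzymes. The annotation software labels the roughly 4.1 kb coding region as Streptococcus pyogenes Cas9, presumably by homology rather than identity. The nuclease carries an N-terminal SV40 NLS and a C-terminal bipartite NLS for nuclear import. It is followed by a P2A self-cleaving peptide and EGFP, so the fluorescent reporter is made from the same transcript as a separate protein and marks expressing cells. The CMV enhancer/promoter drives transcription in mammalian cells, terminated by the bGH poly(A) signal. A T7 promoter just upstream of the coding sequence permits in vitro transcription. No guide RNA cassette is annotated, so a guide would have to be supplied separately. The plasmid is suited to testing the activity of this ancestral nuclease in human cells, with EGFP as a transfection and expression readout.
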