Addgene plasmid #185486: pCMV-T7-NLS(SV40)-anCas(PCA)-BPNLS(SV40)-P2A-EGFP (LTH1441)
Purpose: CMV and T7 promoter expression plasmid for human codon usage anCas(PCA) with an N-terminal NLS, C-terminal bi-partite NLS, and P2A-eGFP
Depositing lab: Benjamin Kleinstiver & Raul Perez-Jimenez. Depositing organization: Massachusetts General Hospital. Publication: Evolution of CRISPR-associated endonucleases as inferred from resurrected proteins. Alonso-Lerma B, Jabalera Y, Samperio S, Morin M, Fernandez A, Hille LT, Silverstein RA, Quesada-Ganuza A, Reifs A, Fernandez-Penalver S, Benitez Y, Soletto L, Gavira JA, Diaz A, Vranken W, Sanchez-Mejias A, Guell M, Mojica FJM, Kleinstiver BP, Moreno-Pelayo MA, Montoliu L, Perez-Jimenez R. Nat Microbiol. 2023 Jan;8(1):77-90. doi: 10.1038/s41564-022-01265-y. Epub 2023 Jan 2. PubMed 36593295.
Backbone
  Vector backbone: pcDNA3.1(+)
  Vector type: Mammalian Expression ; in vitro transcription; T7 promoter
  Selectable markers: Neomycin (select with G418)
Growth in bacteria
  Bacterial resistance: Ampicillin, 100 μg/mL
  Growth temperature: 37°C
  Growth strain: DH5alpha
  Copy number: High Copy
Gene/Insert
  Gene/Insert name: human codon usage NLS-anCas(PCA)-BPNLS-P2A-eGFP (alt name: LTH1441)
  Species: Synthetic
  Promoter: CMV and T7
  Tag / fusion protein: NLS (N terminal on insert); BPNLS-P2A-eGFP (C terminal on insert)
  Cloning method: Gibson Cloning
  Sequencing primers: 5′ oBK6928 - CCAAGTCTCCACCCCATTGACG; 3′ oBK219 - GGGAGTGGCACCTTCCAGGGTC
Terms and licenses: Academic/Nonprofit Terms; Industry Terms: Not Available to Industry
Depositor comments: Please visit https://www.biorxiv.org/content/10.1101/2022.03.30.485982v2 for bioRxiv preprint.
How to cite: pCMV-T7-NLS(SV40)-anCas(PCA)-BPNLS(SV40)-P2A-EGFP (LTH1441) was a gift from Benjamin Kleinstiver & Raul Perez-Jimenez (Addgene plasmid # 185486 ; http://n2t.net/addgene:185486 ; RRID:Addgene_185486)
